Addgene plasmid #200844: pMSIP269: pHelper(CyCAST)_PSP1_ΔTnsD
Purpose: Inducible expression of CyCAST proteins (except TnsD) with crRNA targeting CyPSP1.
Depositing lab: Feng Zhang. Depositing organization: Broad Institute. Publication: Modularity and diversity of target selectors in Tn7 transposons. Faure G, Saito M, Benler S, Peng I, Wolf YI, Strecker J, Altae-Tran H, Neumann E, Li D, Makarova KS, Macrae RK, Koonin EV, Zhang F. Mol Cell. 2023 Jun 15;83(12):2122-2136.e10. doi: 10.1016/j.molcel.2023.05.013. Epub 2023 Jun 1. PubMed 37267947.
Backbone
  Vector backbone: pCDFDuet-1
  Vector type: Bacterial Expression
Growth in bacteria
  Bacterial resistance: Spectinomycin, 50 μg/mL
  Growth temperature: 37°C
  Growth strain: NEB Stable
  Copy number: Low Copy
Gene/Insert
  Gene/Insert name: CyCAST
  Species: Cyanothece sp. PCC 7425
  Cloning method: Gibson Cloning
Terms and licenses: Academic/Nonprofit Terms; Industry Terms: Not Available to Industry
How to cite: pMSIP269: pHelper(CyCAST)_PSP1_ΔTnsD was a gift from Feng Zhang (Addgene plasmid # 200844 ; http://n2t.net/addgene:200844 ; RRID:Addgene_200844)
