[The description below was written by a language model from this plasmid's Addgene catalogue record and pLannotate feature annotations shown in this document.]
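Description:
pMSIP269: pHelper(CyCAST)_PSP1_ΔTnsD is a bacterial expression plasmid of about 14.6 kb built on the pCDFDuet-1 backbone. It serves as the "helper" component of a CRISPR-associated transposon (CAST) system from Cyanothece sp. PCC 7425. It replicates in E. coli from the CloDF13 origin, which is low copy and compatible with plasmids carrying other origin types, so it can be maintained alongside additional plasmids. Selection is by spectinomycin through the aadA (SmR) aminoglycoside adenylyltransferase gene, which is driven by the AmpR promoter. The backbone also carries lacI with its own promoter, supplying the lac repressor.

The payload is the set of CyCAST proteins, with TnsD deliberately omitted, together with a crRNA directed against the CyPSP1 target. The automated annotation does not label the individual CAST open reading frames or the crRNA, and the record does not list which genes are present or their order. The annotation does show four T7 promoters, each followed by a lac operator. Two of these have T7 gene 10 ribosome binding sites, and there are two T7 terminators. Large unannotated stretches of roughly 5 kb between these elements presumably hold the CAST coding sequences. This arrangement makes expression dependent on T7 RNA polymerase and inducible with IPTG, matching the stated purpose. The short S-Tag, SET1 and TcR fragment hits are most likely Duet backbone remnants or spurious matches rather than functional parts.

The ΔTnsD design suggests the plasmid is used to examine crRNA-guided transposition without the TnsD target selector. The associated study concerns the modularity of target selectors in Tn7-like transposons.
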