Features (pLannotate 1.2.2; 24 found; start..end, strand, type, name):
      3..27      +  protein_bind   lac operator: The lac repressor binds to the lac operator to inhibit transcription in E. coli. This inhibition can be relieved by adding lactose or isopropyl-β-D-thiogalactopyranoside (IPTG). lac repressor encoded by lacI
     42..64      +  RBS            RBS: efficient ribosome binding site from bacteriophage T7 gene 10 (Olins and Rangwala, 1989)
    290..308     +  promoter       T7 promoter: promoter for bacteriophage T7 RNA polymerase
    309..333     +  protein_bind   lac operator: The lac repressor binds to the lac operator to inhibit transcription in E. coli. This inhibition can be relieved by adding lactose or isopropyl-β-D-thiogalactopyranoside (IPTG). lac repressor encoded by lacI
   5932..5949    +  CDS            SET1 (fragment): solubility-enhancement tag derived from T7 phage gene 10B
   5957..6004    +  terminator     T7 terminator: transcription terminator for bacteriophage T7 RNA polymerase
   6112..6147    -  CDS            TcR (fragment): tetracycline efflux protein; tet; confers resistance to tetracycline
   6150..6168    +  promoter       T7 promoter: promoter for bacteriophage T7 RNA polymerase
   6169..6193    +  protein_bind   lac operator: The lac repressor binds to the lac operator to inhibit transcription in E. coli. This inhibition can be relieved by adding lactose or isopropyl-β-D-thiogalactopyranoside (IPTG). lac repressor encoded by lacI
   6208..6230    +  RBS            RBS: efficient ribosome binding site from bacteriophage T7 gene 10 (Olins and Rangwala, 1989)
  11070..11088   +  promoter       T7 promoter: promoter for bacteriophage T7 RNA polymerase
  11089..11113   +  protein_bind   lac operator: The lac repressor binds to the lac operator to inhibit transcription in E. coli. This inhibition can be relieved by adding lactose or isopropyl-β-D-thiogalactopyranoside (IPTG). lac repressor encoded by lacI
  11222..11263   +  CDS            S-Tag (fragment): affinity and epitope tag derived from pancreatic ribonuclease A
  11293..11310   +  CDS            SET1 (fragment): solubility-enhancement tag derived from T7 phage gene 10B
  11318..11365   +  terminator     T7 terminator: transcription terminator for bacteriophage T7 RNA polymerase
  11486..12277   -  CDS            SmR: aminoglycoside adenylyltransferase (Murphy, 1985); aadA; confers resistance to spectinomycin and streptomycin
  12278..12369   -  promoter       AmpR promoter: bla
  12417..13155   -  rep_origin     CloDF13 ori: Plasmids containing the CloDF13 (CDF) origin of replication can be propagated in E. coli cells that contain additional plasmids with compatible origins.
  13252..13316   -  CDS            TcR (fragment): tetracycline efflux protein; tet; confers resistance to tetracycline
  13331..13352   -  protein_bind   CAP binding site: CAP binding activates transcription in the presence of cAMP. E. coli catabolite activator protein
  13365..14447   -  CDS            lacI: lac repressor; lacI; The lac repressor binds to the lac operator to inhibit transcription in E. coli. This inhibition can be relieved by adding lactose or isopropyl-β-D-thiogalactopyranoside (IPTG).
  14448..14525   -  promoter       lacI promoter: lacI
  14533..14568   -  CDS            TcR (fragment): tetracycline efflux protein; tet; confers resistance to tetracycline
  14571..2       +  promoter       T7 promoter (across the origin): promoter for bacteriophage T7 RNA polymerase
>Addgene plasmid #200844 | pMSIP269: pHelper(CyCAST)_PSP1_ΔTnsD | addgene full sequence | sequence record 397089 | Addgene NGS Result
GGGGAATTGTGAGCGGATAACAATTCCCCTGTAGAAATAATTTTGTTTAACTTTAATAAGGAGATATACC
ATGGTTTCCAAGCCTGAATCCCGGTCTACGGGACTGAAACGAGAAGTCATTTAATAAGGCCACTGTTAAA
CGTAGGTTTCCAAGCCTGAATCCCGGTCTACGGGACTGAAACGATCCGAATTCGAGCTCGGCGCGCCTGC
AGGTCGACAAGCTTGCGGCCGCATAATGCTTAAGTCGAACAGAAAGTAATCGTATTGTACACGGCCGCAT
AATCGAAATTAATACGACTCACTATAGGGGAATTGTGAGCGGATAACAATTCCCCATCTTAGTATATTAG
TTAAGTATAAGAAGGAGATATACATATGGCTACCCTACTCCAAACCCTCCTGTTACGAACGTTGTCACCC
GAGGCGGATCCAGTTCTCTATGTCTACATTGAGACGGTACTACCTGCAATGGAACGGGAATTTGGCTTGA
TTCCAGCCCTTGGTGGCTCGGAGGAAGCACACTTTCATCTGCTGAGGCGACGGGGAAACAAATATGCGGC
GGAAAATTCCAAGCGGTACGCCAGTCGCTCTGATCAAAGCCTGCTGGTTCATGTGCTCAATGCCTTGCTG
ACCGCCTGGAATTTGTTGCCATTCCTAAGCTCCACATTTGAACTATCAGATGATGAGAAACGGCTGCTCT
GCCTGGGGCTGACCCTACACGATTACAACAAGTGGTGCCAGGGTGAGGAGGAAGATTCGCCGATTGCATG
CGAAGTAGCAGAGATTCTTGAGCTTTGTCAAACATTGGGAGAGCGGTTGAACTTTGACGGATTCTGGGCA
GAGTGGCGGGAGTATTTGACAGAGATTGCCTACCTTGCCCAAAACACCCAGGGAAAAGTTGGAACAAATC
TACCCAAAGCGAATTGGGGCAGCTTCAAAATTCTAGATACCCGTCGTCTGGATTCGCCCCTACGATGGCT
ACTCGCTTTTGGCGATGTCGCAGTCCATCTCAGCGATCCATCTGACATCGCAATGAAAACGGGGGGAGAT
CGCCTGCGGGAACATCTGCGCTTTCTAGGTATTCGTCGCAAGCTGGTCTACCATCGCCTGCGCAACTGTA
CAGGGCTATTAACCAACGGAATTCATAATGCGGTAATGCATTTTGCTAGAGAACTGGATTGGCAACCCAT
CCTCTTCTTTGCTCAGGGTGTTGTTTATCTCGCTCCTCAGGGTGCTGGCGTTCCGGATCGCTTAGAACTT
CAGGAATTTCTCTGGGAGCAGGTCAGCAACCGATTAGCCACCAGCATGTTGCGGGGAGAGGTTGGTTTCA
AACGGGATGGCAAGGGACTCAAGGTGGCTCCCCAAACCCTGGAACTGTTCTCCCCTGCTCAGTTGATTCG
GAACTTGCCCGGTGTTGTCCAATCTTATGTCGGAAACGCTAAATCTCCTGCGACTCCAAAACGACTTGAG
AAGCTGGAACTCAGTTCAACAGAGCGAGAGTTTTTGGCTAAAGGTGCAGATTTAAGAGCAGATCGCATTG
CCGAGTTTATCTTTCTGGCGCAAAAAGAGTTTTTCGGAGATAAACCAGAATTTATCACTTGGATGCTTGA
AACTCTGGGGGTTCAAACTGCTATCACTTCGGAGCAGACGCAGCTTCAATCCGGTGGTGTGAACTGGGGA
TGGTATCACGCAGCAGCCTATTACGTCGCGAGCAATGCCACGCTGGATTTGGAAGAGATTTCGGAGAAAC
TTCAGGAATTTGCCGAGCAGTTGGCAACCTGGGCGGAGGAAAACAATTTCTTCCCAGAGCATCGCAGCCC
AACCCATGACATCTTTTTCAACTATCTGACTCAATACCTGGAAGTTCAGGGGTGGGAGCAGCAGGAGCAG
TCCTTTCAGCTTGAACTGGCAGGCTATGTTGGCGCAAAGACTAAAACTGCCAGACAACCGATTTGCTCCC
TCAGTTCCGGTGAATTTGCTTCGGAAGACCAGATGGATTCTGTTGTCCTGTTCAAACCGCAGCAGTACAG
CAACAAGAATCCTCTCGGTGGACGGCAGATCAAGCGGGGGATTTCCAAAATCTGGTCCCTGGAAATGCTG
CTCAGGCAGGCTCTTTGGTCTGCGCCAGCAGGCAAACTAGAGGAACAACAACCCATTTTCCTTTACATCT
TCCCGGCATACGTTTACTCGCCCCAGGTTGCTGCTGCTGTCCGGTTACTGGTGAATGATCTGAAGCGTGT
CAACCTCTGGGAAGTCCGTAAACACTGGTTGGAGAATGGCATGGATGCTCAGGCGTTGCGATCGTTTCCC
TGGCTAGTCGGTGACAAAAACGATTCGGGTAACTCTGCTCCATCCAGATACTCTGGTGAAGACTTGCCTT
TCATGGCAATGAACTACACCACCACCAGAGGCAAAACGATAACTGATGCCTGGGTTGAACCTGCTTTCCT
GACACTGGTGCTGCCTTTGTTGCTGGGTGTGAAAGTTGTCGCCACCAGTAGCCAGATTCCACTCTATGAA
AGCGACAACGACTTTTGCGAATCTGTCAAGCTGGATGGACCCGCCGATTTCTGGGCTTTGCTGCGGCTAC
CAACTTCCCTGCATCTCCAGGATTGGATTGGGGGGCGTGTTCAAAATTTAGCAGAAGGCTTGAACCGCTT
GATGGTTGCCTACTGCCTGCATCTGGACAGTCGTAGCGCTCCACCAGATGCGCGCTGGAGAGCCTTAAAC
GGCAGTGTCCGAGAGATGACAACAAATGTTCTAAACATTTTTTCACTTGCAGAGGAGGGATTACGTCGTG
ATGGCTCTAAACGCGATGCAACAGTTGAAGAAATTAACCGCTATTGGAAATACGCCCAGCTGTGGGCAGA
GGGAGACTCTGATATGCAAAACAAGTTGAAGATTACCAAACGCTTAGTCGATGAGTACCGCCAGTTTTAC
AGAGCCAGTGCGAACGAATCCAGCCATACGGTTTTGCTGCCATTTTCTAAGGCACTGGAACACATTCTTT
CGGTACCAAATGATTGGGACGATGAGGAAATTATTGTTCAAGGGGCAGGACAGTTACAGGCCGCGTTAGA
TCGGCAGGAAGTCTACAAACGTCCCCTCATGCTTGACAAAGAGATTCCCTTTGAAATTCGTCGGATGAAG
GAGTTTGAGGCAATTCAAACCTTCATGACCACCTGCGTCATTGACCTATTTGGACAAATGTGTAAAGGCG
ATCGCGCGCTCCTGCAGGAACATCGCAACCGCCTTAAATCAGGGGTCGAATTTGCCTATCGTCAGTTAGC
CCTGCAAGAGAAACAAGCCAAAGCCAACCAAAAATCTGGAGAACAATCATGAGCATTCTTGAAACCTTAA
AGCCAGAGTTCCACACAGCCTTCCCTCGCCTCGCCTCTGGCAAATATGTCCATTTCTTCATGGTGCGTCA
CAGCCAGTCGTTCCCCGTCTTTCAAACCGATGGCGTTTTGAACACTGCCCGTACTCAGGCTGGGTTAAAT
GCAGGCGATGAAAAATCCAGACAGGCAATCAGTCGCCTGGTCATGTTCAAACGGAAACAGGTGACACCAG
AACGACTCACAGGACGGGAACTGCTGCGATCGCTGGGCATTAACGGAGTAGTTGAAGGGGAAGCCAATTT
CTGTGAATACAACGGCGAAAGATCCTGTAAAAAATGCCCTGATTGCATTCTCTATGGTTTTGCGATTGGG
GACAGTGGCTCGGAACGTTCCAAAGTCTACTCTGATTCAGCCTTTTCCCTGAGTCCTTATGAAGTTTCCC
ATCGCAGTTTTACCTTCAATGCTCCCTTTGAAGGTGGAACCATGAGTGAGAAGGGTGAAATGCGGAGTGC
GATCAACGAACTGGATCATGTTTTGCCGGAAGTTGCTTTTCCTTGCGTTGAAACACTACGTGACCCCACG
CTGGAAGGCTTCATTTATGTAATGGGCAACCTGATCCGGACTCGGCGCTATGGAGCGCAGGAGTCGCGTA
CAGGGACAATGGCGAATCACATTATTGGCGTTACCCTATGTGATGGCGAGATCTTCAGCAATTTGCACTT
TACCCAAGCCCTCTACGATGCCCTGAAGGGTGATTTGAGTGCGCCAATTAGTGATTTATGCAGAGAGGCG
GCGATCGTGGCAGAAAACTTGCTAAATCAGGAACCTGTGCGGAAGATCCAAGTTATTTTTGGAGAGCAGT
TGAACGAACTCCTGGCTGAGGTAGCGGGAATCTGCCAGGATGAAACTCGCTTGCGAAACACTGTGACAGC
CTTGTACCAGCAATCACAAGCCTATGCCGAGACCTATGGTGCTGCTGCTAAGAAAGGCAAAGGCAAATCT
TAAGGTGGCTGCCAATGGTTATTTATCGATGCAATCTCACGTTGCACGACAACGTATTCTTCGCCACTCG
CGAGATGGGGATTCTCTACGAAACAGAGAAGTATCTACACAACTGGGCACTCAGCTTTGCTCTGTTTGAA
GCCACCCACATCCCCAAACCCTATCGCTTGCAGGGTGCGATCGCTCAACGACCCGGTTATCTGGAAGCTG
ACAACGAGCAAAACCTTTTAGTTCTGAATCACGCAGGCATCTATGTTTTCCCTGCTCTACCACTTCAGTG
GTCCTACCAAGTCAATACCTTCAAAGCGGCTCAAGTGCCTTACTATGGCAAATCCAAACAGTTCGGGGAT
AAGGGAGCTGATCGCAACTACCCGATTAACTACGGACGGGCAAAAGAACTGGCAGTTGGCAGCACCTACC
GAACGTATATTCTTGCCCCTGAACCAATCCAGATCCCCCACTGGATACGGTTGGGTAAGTGGGCAGCCAA
GATTCAGGTGGACGCAAGACCCATACCTAACTGTGGAATCCGACAACGGTCAGGAGAATACACCTGCGAC
CATCCACTAAATCCGATCGACCTGTCCGGTTCAACCCGATTGCTGTTATACAACCGCATTGTCATGCCAC
CCGCTAGTCTCGTCAGTCAGTCGCGAGTTTCTGGGGACTACTGGGAAATTTCTAAACCATCCAATTGGAC
TGAATTTCCGGACTGGTCAGACCTGAAAGACATACCCAATCAAGTTTGCTTACCCAGCGGAGTAGCCTAT
GGAGCCAGTACTGCCATTGCCGCATCTTAAGTCCACCGCTCTGCATATCCTGGTAATTCATTTAGGCGTT
GCCGAAAGCGGAGCCTTGCCTGTTGAATCCGGTCGAGCCGTCCATGCTCAAGTTTTGGACTGGTTCCGCA
TGGCGGATCCGGCAATTTCTGAGGCAATTCACAAAAGCCAGGAATCCCCGCTCAGTCTCTCAGGCCTGGT
CGGGAAACGCCGTAAAGTAGGGGTGCGGGCAGGAGATGAATTTTACTTCCGAATTGGGTTGTTAGATGGG
AGTTTGATTGAACCACTGCTGAGTGGTTTGGAGAAGTGGGGCGACAAGCCCTTTTCTCTGGCAAAGTGTC
CCTTTGTTTTCCGCAGTATCAATATGTTGCCAGGAACTGACCCCTGGGTTGGTTCTTCCGATTATGCCTT
GCTTACCCAAACCCCGGCTACTTTGGATAACCTAGCTCTCAAGCTCCTGTCGCCAACAAGCTTCAAGTCG
AATGCCGGGCAAGGAATCCAACCCTTTCCTTTGCCAGAGTCAGTTTTCGGAAATTTACATCGTCGCTGGA
ATGTCTTTGCACCAAAGGAATTGCAGTTTCCAAAAATTCAATGGAGTGGGCTGGTCTCTGATTATGACCT
CAAAACTCAAAAGTTAAGGATGGAAAACTCGGTTGAGATCGGCGCAGTGGGCTGGGTGCGCTATCGGTTT
CCAGATCCAGAACAAGCGAGAATTGCAACCATTCTGGCTCACTTTGCCTTTTTTGCTGGAGTTGGGCGTA
AGACAGCAATGGGGATGGGACAGGTGGTGTTGGACAAAAAAACGTAGCCTAGGCTGCTGCCACCGCTGAG
CAATAACTAGCATAACCCCTTGGGGCCTCTAAACGGGTCTTGAGGGGTTTTTTGCTGAAACCTCAGGCAT
TTGAGAAGCACACGGTCACACTGCTTCCGGTAGTCAATAAACCGGTAAACCAGCAATAGACATAAGCGGC
TATTTAACGACCCTCGGGATCTCGACGCTCTCCCTTATGCGACTCCTGCATTAGGAAATTAATACGACTC
ACTATAGGGGAATTGTGAGCGGATAACAATTCCCCTGTAGAAATAATTTTGTTTAACTTTAATAAGGAGA
TATACCATGCTTGATGAAAAAAGCTTCGACAACTGGTGCCAATCCGTTGGTCTGAGCCAGGCAGCACGTG
AAGTTGTAGAGCGTGTGCGATCCTCTTCACCCTCCCGTCGCGTACAGAGCGGTAGAGGAAACGTCTCCGG
CAATTACCCTAGCCGCAAAATGGGCGTCACAATTCAGTTTGAGTCCCATCGAAATGAGCTTGCCCGCATC
TACGAACTGGAGCATGACCCCGGCGTTCTGGAATATTACGATCAACCTCCCAAAATCGAACTTGATTATT
TGTCAAAAAATGGGAGGCGTGTTCGTACTCAATACACACCTGATTTCTTTGTTATCCGTAATGACTCAGC
AGGTTGGGAGGAGTGTAAAACAGAGGATGACCTTAAGCAATTAGCTGAGGACAGCCCTAACCGTTACCAA
CGAGCTGAGGACAATCGCTGGCGATGTCCACCTGCAGAAGCCTATGCTCTTCCCCTTGAGTTGTATTTTC
AGGTACGGTCTAGTGCTGAAATTAACTGGATTTTCCAGCAAAACTTTGTATGGCTAGAAGACTACCTTGG
TACTGAATCACTTACTATGGATGAGTCGGTTGCAGATGCAATCATAGCCACAGTCAGAGCAAACGAGGGT
ATCACACTACTCGAACTGATTCAACAATTACAAGGCACAGATGCTGATGCTATCTACATCCTGATTGCAA
CCGAACAAATTTATGTTGATTTGATGGCTGAACGGTTAGCGAACAGCGATCGGGCACGGGTATTTTCCAG
TCCAGAAATTGCTCAAGCCTTTCAACTCATTACGCTGGTCGAAGCACCTCTGGCTAACAGTTCTCTCCAT
ATAGTTCAGGTGGGCGTTGGCACAACCATACACTGGGATGGTGAAGTCTGGGAGATTGTTAATACAGGCT
CTACCATGACAGGATTGTTGCGATCGGACGGTAAGTTTATCGAGTTGCCCAATTCTGCAATTGATGAATT
GATTCAGAAGGGCAAGATTCAATCAATTTCAGCACAACAAGCCCCTGATAGCAAAGCAGAAGTTGAAGAA
ATGCTTCGCTGTGCTCGTCCAGCCGACATTAAAGAAGCCAACCGTCGCTACGAAATCATTCAGCCTTACC
TGGAAAAGGATGCACCAGCTTGTCCAACTCGAACAATTCGGCGCTGGCGTAATCAGTATTGGCAGGCAGA
AAAGCTTTACGGGAATGGCTATGTTGGTTTACTACCAAATCATCAGAAGAAAGGGAATTATTTAGTTAAG
GTTAATGAAGTAACTCAAGCTTTTATGCTTGAGTTTATTGAGAAGCATTACGAAAATCTCAAACAGCGTA
GTAAGCTTAGAGTTTATCAGGCTTTTGTGGAGGCATGTGAAAGCCACGAACCGAAACTAAACCCTCCAAG
CCGTACTACATTCACACTAGCGATTCAGAAACGAGCAGGACATCAGCAAACCTTGAAACGTGAAGGACGA
AGAGCTGCCATTCAGAAGGAGGAGTTTTACTGGGAACTGGAGCTAACTACTCCTCGACACGGCGATCGCC
CCTTCGAGATCGTTCATATTGATCACACTCAACTCGATATTGAGCTTATCAGTTCTTTGAACTCCCTGGC
CCAATGCAACCCTACATCTGTTGATGCCACTTACAATTTGGGTCGTCCTTGGGCAACGTTCATGGTTGAT
GCTTACAGCCGCCGTTTGCTAGCAGTTTACATAACCTATGAAGAACCCAGCTATCGTTCCTGCATGATGG
TGCTCCGTATTTGCGTACAGCGATTTAAGCGTTTTCCTCAGACGATCGTGGTAGATAATGGTGCAGAATT
TCACAGCCATTACTTTGAACAACTACTGGCAACATATCAATGCACAAAGAAGCACAGGCCACCTGCAAAA
GCTCGCTTTGGTGCAGTTGTTGAACGATTATTTGGCACTGCAAATAAGCAATTAATTCATGAGTTGCAGG
GAAATACCCAAATTACTCGCAAGCATCGCCAAGTTACTCAATCTGTTCATCCCCAAAAATTGGCTCTTTG
GACGTTAGGCGATCTCTACGAATCACTATGTGAATGGGCTTACAAAGTTTATGCTGACCGCCAGCACCCT
GCGCTAGGGCAAAGCCCTAATGCTGCATTCGCTCAAGGGCTGGCGTTGGGAGGTAGTCGCATCCATCGCC
GAGTAGAGTATGACCAAGTCTTCCGTATCTTGACATTGCCCGCACCGGAAAGAGGACAACGCAAAGTTCA
GCCAGGACAAGGGATAAAACTTAGCAATATCTACTACTGGTCAAATGCCTTTCGAGACCCAGAAATTGAA
CAATCGATGGTTGAAGTTCGTTATGATCCCTTTGATGCCAGCATTGCCTATGCACTGGTGCGAAAACAAT
GGGTCCGGTGTATTTCCTCCTACTATCAACAGTTTCAAAATCGTTCAGAAAAGGAAATTCGTTTAATAAC
TGCTGAGTTGATTAAGCAAAAGCGTGACCAGGGAAGAGATACAAATGTTACGGATAAAGAATTGGCGCAG
TTTTTAAGCTCTACAGAAATGAAAGAAGGCAAATTCTTGGAGCAACGCTTGCGGACTACAGAAAACAGGG
TAGTTATTCAGAATAGTACAGCTACAGAAGACGATCCCCCCATCACTAATTCTCAGAATTCTTACGAGCC
ATCGCTTATGCTGCCAAGTGAGGATGAGTTGGATGATCAGGAAGACTGGTTAAATACCGGCAAAGCTGAG
GCAGAATTAGAATTCTATGGAGAGTACTAGCGATGCAACCTCAAATAAGCTTCCCAAAAGAGTTACTGCT
TCAACCAATTCCTGATCGAATTGCCTATTTCAAAGATTACACAATGGCACATCCGAAGCTTATAGAAGCA
GACCGGAAGTTAATGCATGCTATTCGTGAACCTGGAGGAGCTGCTCTTATCTTTGTCTTTGGTCCTACCG
GAGTTGGAAAGTCTACTCTATTGAAACGAATTACTCAAAAGCTGCTTAAAGAAGCATTGTCTTTGATGGA
GACTGACAAAGGCTATATTCCTATTGCGGGGGTAGAGATAAAAACTCCAGAGGATAGTAACTTTGATTGG
AACGATTTTTATGTTCGTGCTCTTATGGCACTTAATGAGCCAATGATCGAGAAAAAAATCAACCGTACAG
GTGCAAAACTAAAATTACGGTTGGCACTTGAATCTGCCCTTCGTAATCGCCGTCCTGATGCTTTTTACAT
AGACGAAGCTCAAAATTTTGGTAAGGTAGCCAGTGGGCGAAAATTGCAAGATCAAACAGATTGCATTAAA
TCTCTTGCAAATCTCGCTCAAACTCGGTTTATCTTATGTGGGATTTATGAACTTTTACCACTACGAAATC
TAAGTGGGCAGCTATGCCGCCGTAGCCATAGTATTCACTTTCCACGTTATTCGGCAGATTCTGAGCAGGA
TCTAAAGGCCTTTAAAAGTGCGTTATTAACACTACAAAATCAACTCCCTCTTCCCGAACCACCTGATTTA
GTGGCGCATTGGGAATTTTGTTATGAGAGAACTATCGGCTGTATTGGTATTTTGAAAGATTTGCTCCTTC
GGACTCTAAGCGCGATTTTAGTACGGGATGGAGACAAAGTTTTGACATTGAAGCCCAAGGATTTAGAACA
ACGTGCATGGTCTTTAGAAGAATGTTTGGTTATGCTGAGAGAGGCAAAGGAAGGAGAGCAACAACTTACT
GACAAATCGGGCTTACATGAGGAATTACGGACAGCTTTAGGGTTTAATGCAGCTACGTCCAAGCAGTCTG
CCAAATCATCCAAGTCAACATCAAGCAAAAAAGCAGGCAGTGTTGGAAAGCCTTCACCTCGTCGTCGTTC
AGTTGGAATAGATCAAGATGCCAGCTAACGATCTAGAAATCTATGAATCTTGGAATTTAGATCTCCCTTT
ACTACCTAATCGAAGTAGGCTCTACCACTTGAAACCGATTGCAATTGGAGATGCTTACGTTGAAGGATTA
ATCAGCTATGTTTGCCGTTTGGCTGAAGCCCACTGTGTTTCTCCAGGAGTCCTTACTAAACAGGAAATAT
TGCCCAGTCTAAGAAAAGTTTATAATGTGGGTTCAAGAGAAGTTCATGAAGTACGAAGAGATGAAAGTTT
AGTTTCTATTTCCTCCTTTCCTAAGCCAGAAAGCAATAAAAATCCTAATGAACCAGGCTTCTGGGCATGG
CAATATATTGAAGGATTGCAGCCTTTAACTCTTAGAGAAAACCTTGAAGCATTAACTATTCCAAATTGGA
AAAAGCAAATTCCACAGGTGACAGGAATTGAGGTTGCGCGTGAGTTGAGAGCTTGGTGCCCTGAATGCTT
TCAACAATGGCGCAAGACTAATCAGATAATTTATGAACCGATGCTTTGGTCGATCGCTTTAGTTACCGTA
TGTCCTTATCATTACCTTCCGCTACAAACTCGCTGTCCTTATTGTAAAAAAACTCAACGGCCTATCACAG
GAAAAATGCAGGTAGCTCGCTGTTCCGAATGTTTAGAGTGGCTTGGCATTCAACCAAGCGAAGATTCAGA
GTTAGAAATCAAAATTAAATCTGAAGTCGAATGGCACCATTGGGTTGCGGAGAAAGTAATGGAGATTTTG
GTATTTAAAGATTATACTTTAACTGCAAATGCTATAACAATAGCAGCTCCAATTACGAAAGAAAAATATT
TTCAACTAGAATCGAGCTTAATAAATTGTCCAATTAAGTATGCTCAACAGCAGTTCTTAAAGCTCTTCTT
CAATTAACACAAAAACGCCCAGTTTTAACTTAAGTCGAACAGAAAGTAATCGTATTGTACACGGCCGCAT
AATCGAAATTAATACGACTCACTATAGGGGAATTGTGAGCGGATAACAATTCCCCATCTTAGTATATTAG
TTAAGTATAAGAAGGAGATATACATATGGCAGATCTCAATTGGATATCGGCCGGCCACGCGATCGCTGAC
GTCGGTACCCTCGAGTCTGGTAAAGAAACCGCTGCTGCGAAATTTGAACGCCAGCACATGGACTCGTCTA
CTAGCGCAGCTTAATTAACCTAGGCTGCTGCCACCGCTGAGCAATAACTAGCATAACCCCTTGGGGCCTC
TAAACGGGTCTTGAGGGGTTTTTTGCTGAAACCTCAGGCATTTGAGAAGCACACGGTCACACTGCTTCCG
GTAGTGCCCTGAACCGACGACCGGGTCATCGTGGCCGGATCTTGCGGCCCCTCGGCTTGAACGAATTGTT
AGACATTATTTGCCGACTACCTTGGTGATCTCGCCTTTCACGTAGTGGACAAATTCTTCCAACTGATCTG
CGCGCGAGGCCAAGCGATCTTCTTCTTGTCCAAGATAAGCCTGTCTAGCTTCAAGTATGACGGGCTGATA
CTGGGCCGGCAGGCGCTCCATTGCCCAGTCGGCAGCGACATCCTTCGGCGCGATTTTGCCGGTTACTGCG
CTGTACCAAATGCGGGACAACGTAAGCACTACATTTCGCTCATCGCCAGCCCAGTCGGGCGGCGAGTTCC
ATAGCGTTAAGGTTTCATTTAGCGCCTCAAATAGATCCTGTTCAGGAACCGGATCAAAGAGTTCCTCCGC
CGCTGGACCTACCAAGGCAACGCTATGTTCTCTTGCTTTTGTCAGCAAGATAGCCAGATCAATGTCGATC
GTGGCTGGCTCGAAGATACCTGCAAGAATGTCATTGCGCTGCCATTCTCCAAATTGCAGTTCGCGCTTAG
CTGGATAACGCCACGGAATGATGTCGTCGTGCACAACAATGGTGACTTCTACAGCGCGGAGAATCTCGCT
CTCTCCAGGGGAAGCCGAAGTTTCCAAAAGGTCGTTGATCAAAGCTCGCCGCGTTGTTTCATCAAGCCTT
ACGGTCACCGTAACCAGCAAATCAATATCACTGTGTGGCTTCAGGCCGCCATCCACTGCGGAGCCGTACA
AATGTACGGCCAGCAACGTCGGTTCGAGATGGCGCTCGATGACGCCAACTACCTCTGATAGTTGAGTCGA
TACTTCGGCGATCACCGCTTCCCTCATACTCTTCCTTTTTCAATATTATTGAAGCATTTATCAGGGTTAT
TGTCTCATGAGCGGATACATATTTGAATGTATTTAGAAAAATAAACAAATAGCTAGCTCACTCGGTCGCT
ACGCTCCGGGCGTGAGACTGCGGCGGGCGCTGCGGACACATACAAAGTTACCCACAGATTCCGTGGATAA
GCAGGGGACTAACATGTGAGGCAAAACAGCAGGGCCGCGCCGGTGGCGTTTTTCCATAGGCTCCGCCCTC
CTGCCAGAGTTCACATAAACAGACGCTTTTCCGGTGCATCTGTGGGAGCCGTGAGGCTCAACCATGAATC
TGACAGTACGGGCGAAACCCGACAGGACTTAAAGATCCCCACCGTTTCCGGCGGGTCGCTCCCTCTTGCG
CTCTCCTGTTCCGACCCTGCCGTTTACCGGATACCTGTTCCGCCTTTCTCCCTTACGGGAAGTGTGGCGC
TTTCTCATAGCTCACACACTGGTATCTCGGCTCGGTGTAGGTCGTTCGCTCCAAGCTGGGCTGTAAGCAA
GAACTCCCCGTTCAGCCCGACTGCTGCGCCTTATCCGGTAACTGTTCACTTGAGTCCAACCCGGAAAAGC
ACGGTAAAACGCCACTGGCAGCAGCCATTGGTAACTGGGAGTTCGCAGAGGATTTGTTTAGCTAAACACG
CGGTTGCTCTTGAAGTGTGCGCCAAAGTCCGGCTACACTGGAAGGACAGATTTGGTTGCTGTGCTCTGCG
AAAGCCAGTTACCACGGTTAAGCAGTTCCCCAACTGACTTAACCTTCGATCAAACCACCTCCCCAGGTGG
TTTTTTCGTTTACAGGGCAAAAGATTACGCGCAGAAAAAAAGGATCTCAAGAAGATCCTTTGATCTTTTC
TACTGAACCGCTCTAGATTTCAGTGCAATTTATCTCTTCAAATGTAGCACCTGAAGTCAGCCCCATACGA
TATAAGTTGTAATTCTCATGTTAGTCATGCCCCGCGCCCACCGGAAGGAGCTGACTGGGTTGAAGGCTCT
CAAGGGCATCGGTCGAGATCCCGGTGCCTAATGAGTGAGCTAACTTACATTAATTGCGTTGCGCTCACTG
CCCGCTTTCCAGTCGGGAAACCTGTCGTGCCAGCTGCATTAATGAATCGGCCAACGCGCGGGGAGAGGCG
GTTTGCGTATTGGGCGCCAGGGTGGTTTTTCTTTTCACCAGTGAGACGGGCAACAGCTGATTGCCCTTCA
CCGCCTGGCCCTGAGAGAGTTGCAGCAAGCGGTCCACGCTGGTTTGCCCCAGCAGGCGAAAATCCTGTTT
GATGGTGGTTAACGGCGGGATATAACATGAGCTGTCTTCGGTATCGTCGTATCCCACTACCGAGATGTCC
GCACCAACGCGCAGCCCGGACTCGGTAATGGCGCGCATTGCGCCCAGCGCCATCTGATCGTTGGCAACCA
GCATCGCAGTGGGAACGATGCCCTCATTCAGCATTTGCATGGTTTGTTGAAAACCGGACATGGCACTCCA
GTCGCCTTCCCGTTCCGCTATCGGCTGAATTTGATTGCGAGTGAGATATTTATGCCAGCCAGCCAGACGC
AGACGCGCCGAGACAGAACTTAATGGGCCCGCTAACAGCGCGATTTGCTGGTGACCCAATGCGACCAGAT
GCTCCACGCCCAGTCGCGTACCGTCTTCATGGGAGAAAATAATACTGTTGATGGGTGTCTGGTCAGAGAC
ATCAAGAAATAACGCCGGAACATTAGTGCAGGCAGCTTCCACAGCAATGGCATCCTGGTCATCCAGCGGA
TAGTTAATGATCAGCCCACTGACGCGTTGCGCGAGAAGATTGTGCACCGCCGCTTTACAGGCTTCGACGC
CGCTTCGTTCTACCATCGACACCACCACGCTGGCACCCAGTTGATCGGCGCGAGATTTAATCGCCGCGAC
AATTTGCGACGGCGCGTGCAGGGCCAGACTGGAGGTGGCAACGCCAATCAGCAACGACTGTTTGCCCGCC
AGTTGTTGTGCCACGCGGTTGGGAATGTAATTCAGCTCCGCCATCGCCGCTTCCACTTTTTCCCGCGTTT
TCGCAGAAACGTGGCTGGCCTGGTTCACCACGCGGGAAACGGTCTGATAAGAGACACCGGCATACTCTGC
GACATCGTATAACGTTACTGGTTTCACATTCACCACCCTGAATTGACTCTCTTCCGGGCGCTATCATGCC
ATACCGCGAAAGGTTTTGCGCCATTCGATGGTGTCCGGGATCTCGACGCTCTCCCTTATGCGACTCCTGC
ATTAGGAAATTAATACGACTCACTATA
